Addgene plasmid #112785: pTU1-A-rrnOU
Purpose: Upstream homology arm, rrnO-23S (23S rRNA)
Depositing lab: Chris French. Depositing organization: University of Edinburgh. Publication: BacilloFlex: A modular DNA assembly toolkit for Bacillus subtilis synthetic biology. Wicke N, Radford D, Verrone V, Wipat A, French CE. bioRxiv 185108 10.1101/185108.
Backbone
  Vector backbone: pSB1A2
  Backbone manufacturer: iGEM
  Backbone size w/o insert (bp): 2532
  Vector type: Bacterial Expression
Growth in bacteria
  Bacterial resistance: Ampicillin, 100 μg/mL
  Growth temperature: 37°C
  Growth strain: DH5alpha
  Copy number: High Copy
Gene/Insert
  Gene/Insert name: rrnOU
  Species: Synthetic
  Insert size (bp): 519
  Cloning method: Restriction Enzyme; 5′ cloning site BsmB1 (unknown if destroyed); 3′ cloning site BsmB1 (unknown if destroyed)
Terms and licenses: Academic/Nonprofit Terms; Industry Terms: Not Available to Industry
Depositor comments: Please visit https://www.biorxiv.org/content/early/2017/09/06/185108 for bioRxiv preprint.
How to cite: pTU1-A-rrnOU was a gift from Chris French (Addgene plasmid # 112785 ; http://n2t.net/addgene:112785 ; RRID:Addgene_112785)
