[The description below was written by a language model from this plasmid's Addgene catalogue record and pLannotate feature annotations shown in this document.]
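Description:
pTU1-A-rrnOU is a small, high-copy E. coli cloning plasmid from the BacilloFlex modular DNA assembly toolkit for Bacillus subtilis synthetic biology. It is built on the iGEM BioBrick backbone pSB1A2 and is maintained through a ColE1/pUC-type origin of replication, with selection by ampicillin resistance (β-lactamase expressed from its native bla promoter). The annotated backbone also retains a putative bacterial transcription terminator and a BioBrick prefix flanking the insert position. Although it is catalogued as a bacterial expression vector, no promoter driving the insert is annotated, and the plasmid appears to function as a storage and donor vector for a DNA part rather than as an expression construct.

The payload, rrnOU, is a roughly 519 bp fragment listed as synthetic and described as the upstream homology arm for the rrnO-23S (23S rRNA) locus. Automated annotation labels this region as a fragment of an archaeal large-subunit rRNA. That label most likely reflects a conserved-rRNA family match rather than the true origin of the sequence, and it is consistent with the insert being 23S rRNA-derived. The part was cloned using BsmBI, a type IIS enzyme commonly used in Golden Gate-style hierarchical assembly, though the record does not say whether the sites are preserved. An upstream homology arm of this kind would be combined with a matching downstream arm and intervening cargo to direct integration into the B. subtilis chromosome by homologous recombination at rrnO.

The two full sequences, one from the depositor and one from repository sequencing, are about 2.6 kb and carry the same set of features. This is somewhat shorter than the listed backbone and insert sizes would give when added together.
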