Features (pLannotate 1.2.2; 6 found; start..end, strand, type, name):
     26..694     +  ncRNA          LSU rRNA archaea (fragment): Accession: RF02540 - Archaeal large subunit ribosomal RNA
    728..1316    -  rep_origin     ori: high-copy-number ColE1/pMB1/pBR322/pUC origin of replication
   1487..2347    -  CDS            AmpR: β-lactamase; bla; confers resistance to ampicillin, carbenicillin, and related antibiotics
   2348..2452    -  promoter       AmpR promoter: bla
   2542..2585    -  terminator     bacterial terminator: putative bacterial transcription terminator
   2588..2607    +  misc_feature   BioBrick prefix: BioBrick prefix for parts that start with "ATG"
>Addgene plasmid #112785 | pTU1-A-rrnOU | depositor full sequence | sequence record 212542 | pTU1-A-rrnOU sequence 2609 bps
CGTCTCAATCTATCCGGGAGGACCATCGTCCCAAGGCTAAATACTCCCTAGGTGACCGATGAGTGAACCA
GTACCGTGAGGGAAAGGTGAAAAGCACCCCGGAAGGGGAGTGAAAGAGATCCTGAAACCGTGTGCCTACA
AGTAGTCAGAGCCCGTTAACGGGTGATGGCGTGCCTTTTGTAGAATGAACCGGCGAGTTACGATCCCGTG
CAAGGTTAAGCAGAAGATGCGGAGCCGCAGCGAAAGCGAGTCTGAATAGGGCGCATGAGTACGTGGTCGT
AGACCCGAAACCAGGTGATCTACCCATGTCCAGGGTGAAGTTCAGGTAACACTGAATGGAGGCCCGAACC
CACGCACGTTGAAAAGTGCGGGGATGAGGTGTGGGTAGGGGTGAAATGCCAATCGAACCTGGAGATAGCT
GGTTCTCTCCGAAATAGCTTTAGGGCTAGCCTCAAGGTAAGAGTCTTGGAGGTAGAGCACTGATTGGACT
AGGGGCCCCTACCGGGTTACCGAATTCAGTCAAACTCCGAATGCTGCCAGAGACGCTGCAGGCTTCCTCG
CTCACTGACTCGCTGCGCTCGGTCGTTCGGCTGCGGCGAGCGGTATCAGCTCACTCAAAGGCGGTAATAC
GGTTATCCACAGAATCAGGGGATAACGCAGGAAAGAACATGTGAGCAAAAGGCCAGCAAAAGGCCAGGAA
CCGTAAAAAGGCCGCGTTGCTGGCGTTTTTCCATAGGCTCCGCCCCCCTGACGAGCATCACAAAAATCGA
CGCTCAAGTCAGAGGTGGCGAAACCCGACAGGACTATAAAGATACCAGGCGTTTCCCCCTGGAAGCTCCC
TCGTGCGCTCTCCTGTTCCGACCCTGCCGCTTACCGGATACCTGTCCGCCTTTCTCCCTTCGGGAAGCGT
GGCGCTTTCTCATAGCTCACGCTGTAGGTATCTCAGTTCGGTGTAGGTCGTTCGCTCCAAGCTGGGCTGT
GTGCACGAACCCCCCGTTCAGCCCGACCGCTGCGCCTTATCCGGTAACTATCGTCTTGAGTCCAACCCGG
TAAGACACGACTTATCGCCACTGGCAGCAGCCACTGGTAACAGGATTAGCAGAGCGAGGTATGTAGGCGG
TGCTACAGAGTTCTTGAAGTGGTGGCCTAACTACGGCTACACTAGAAGGACAGTATTTGGTATCTGCGCT
CTGCTGAAGCCAGTTACCTTCGGAAAAAGAGTTGGTAGCTCTTGATCCGGCAAACAAACCACCGCTGGTA
GCGGTGGTTTTTTTGTTTGCAAGCAGCAGATTACGCGCAGAAAAAAAGGATCTCAAGAAGATCCTTTGAT
CTTTTCTACGGGGTCTGACGCTCAGTGGAACGAAAACTCACGTTAAGGGATTTTGGTCATGAGATTATCA
AAAAGGATCTTCACCTAGATCCTTTTAAATTAAAAATGAAGTTTTAAATCAATCTAAAGTATATATGAGT
AAACTTGGTCTGACAGTTACCAATGCTTAATCAGTGAGGCACCTATCTCAGCGATCTGTCTATTTCGTTC
ATCCATAGTTGCCTGACTCCCCGTCGTGTAGATAACTACGATACGGGAGGGCTTACCATCTGGCCCCAGT
GCTGCAATGATACCGCGAGAGCCACGCTCACCGGCTCCAGATTTATCAGCAATAAACCAGCCAGCCGGAA
GGGCCGAGCGCAGAAGTGGTCCTGCAACTTTATCCGCCTCCATCCAGTCTATTAATTGTTGCCGGGAAGC
TAGAGTAAGTAGTTCGCCAGTTAATAGTTTGCGCAACGTTGTTGCCATTGCTACAGGCATCGTGGTGTCA
CGCTCGTCGTTTGGTATGGCTTCATTCAGCTCCGGTTCCCAACGATCAAGGCGAGTTACATGATCCCCCA
TGTTGTGCAAAAAAGCGGTTAGCTCCTTCGGTCCTCCGATCGTTGTCAGAAGTAAGTTGGCCGCAGTGTT
ATCACTCATGGTTATGGCAGCACTGCATAATTCTCTTACTGTCATGCCATCCGTAAGATGCTTTTCTGTG
ACTGGTGAGTACTCAACCAAGTCATTCTGAGAATAGTGTATGCGGCGACCGAGTTGCTCTTGCCCGGCGT
CAATACGGGATAATACCGCGCCACATAGCAGAACTTTAAAAGTGCTCATCATTGGAAAACGTTCTTCGGG
GCGAAAACTCTCAAGGATCTTACCGCTGTTGAGATCCAGTTCGATGTAACCCACTCGTGCACCCAACTGA
TCTTCAGCATCTTTTACTTTCACCAGCGTTTCTGGGTGAGCAAAAACAGGAAGGCAAAATGCCGCAAAAA
AGGGAATAAGGGCGACACGGAAATGTTGAATACTCATACTCTTCCTTTTTCAATATTATTGAAGCATTTA
TCAGGGTTATTGTCTCATGAGCGGATACATATTTGAATGTATTTAGAAAAATAAACAAATAGGGGTTCCG
CGCACATTTCCCCGAAAAGTGCCACCTGACGTCTAAGAAACCATTATTATCATGACATTAACCTATAAAA
ATAGGCGTATCACGAGGCAGAATTTCAGATAAAAAAAATCCTTAGCTTTCGCTAAGGATGATTTCTGGAA
TTCGCGGCCGCTTCTAGAA
