Features (pLannotate 1.2.2; 6 found; start..end, strand, type, name):
    725..1313    -  rep_origin     ori: high-copy-number ColE1/pMB1/pBR322/pUC origin of replication
   1484..2344    -  CDS            AmpR: β-lactamase; bla; confers resistance to ampicillin, carbenicillin, and related antibiotics
   2345..2449    -  promoter       AmpR promoter: bla
   2539..2582    -  terminator     bacterial terminator: putative bacterial transcription terminator
   2585..2604    +  misc_feature   BioBrick prefix: BioBrick prefix for parts that start with "ATG"
   2592..693     +  ncRNA          LSU rRNA archaea (fragment) (across the origin): Accession: RF02540 - Archaeal large subunit ribosomal RNA
>Addgene plasmid #112785 | pTU1-A-rrnOU | addgene full sequence | sequence record 218377 | Addgene NGS Result
CGTCTCAATCTATCCGGGAGGACCATCTCCCAAGGCTAAATACTCCCTAGTGACCGATAGTGAACCAGTA
CCGTGAGGGAAAGGTGAAAAGCACCCCGGAAGGGGAGTGAAAGAGATCCTGAAACCGTGTGCCTACAAGT
AGTCAGAGCCCGTTAACGGGTGATGGCGTGCCTTTTGTAGAATGAACCGGCGAGTTACGATCCCGTGCAA
GGTTAAGCAGAAGATGCGGAGCCGCAGCGAAAGCGAGTCTGAATAGGGCGCATGAGTACGTGGTCGTAGA
CCCGAAACCAGGTGATCTACCCATGTCCAGGGTGAAGTTCAGGTAACACTGAATGGAGGCCCGAACCCAC
GCACGTTGAAAAGTGCGGGGATGAGGTGTGGGTAGGGGTGAAATGCCAATCGAACCTGGAGATAGCTGGT
TCTCTCCGAAATAGCTTTAGGGCTAGCCTCAAGGTAAGAGTCTTGGAGGTAGAGCACTGATTGGACTAGG
GGCCCCTACCGGGTTACCGAATTCAGTCAAACTCCGAATGCTGCCAGAGACGCTGCAGGCTTCCTCGCTC
ACTGACTCGCTGCGCTCGGTCGTTCGGCTGCGGCGAGCGGTATCAGCTCACTCAAAGGCGGTAATACGGT
TATCCACAGAATCAGGGGATAACGCAGGAAAGAACATGTGAGCAAAAGGCCAGCAAAAGGCCAGGAACCG
TAAAAAGGCCGCGTTGCTGGCGTTTTTCCACAGGCTCCGCCCCCCTGACGAGCATCACAAAAATCGACGC
TCAAGTCAGAGGTGGCGAAACCCGACAGGACTATAAAGATACCAGGCGTTTCCCCCTGGAAGCTCCCTCG
TGCGCTCTCCTGTTCCGACCCTGCCGCTTACCGGATACCTGTCCGCCTTTCTCCCTTCGGGAAGCGTGGC
GCTTTCTCATAGCTCACGCTGTAGGTATCTCAGTTCGGTGTAGGTCGTTCGCTCCAAGCTGGGCTGTGTG
CACGAACCCCCCGTTCAGCCCGACCGCTGCGCCTTATCCGGTAACTATCGTCTTGAGTCCAACCCGGTAA
GACACGACTTATCGCCACTGGCAGCAGCCACTGGTAACAGGATTAGCAGAGCGAGGTATGTAGGCGGTGC
TACAGAGTTCTTGAAGTGGTGGCCTAACTACGGCTACACTAGAAGAACAGTATTTGGTATCTGCGCTCTG
CTGAAGCCAGTTACCTTCGGAAAAAGAGTTGGTAGCTCTTGATCCGGCAAACAAACCACCGCTGGTAGCG
GTGGTTTTTTTGTTTGCAAGCAGCAGATTACGCGCAGAAAAAAAGGATCTCAAGAAGATCCTTTGATCTT
TTCTACGGGGTCTGACGCTCAGTGGAACGAAAACTCACGTTAAGGGATTTTGGTCATGAGATTATCAAAA
AGGATCTTCACCTAGATCCTTTTAAATTAAAAATGAAGTTTTAAATCAATCTAAAGTATATATGAGTAAA
CTTGGTCTGACAGTTACCAATGCTTAATCAGTGAGGCACCTATCTCAGCGATCTGTCTATTTCGTTCATC
CATAGTTGCCTGACTCCCCGTCGTGTAGATAACTACGATACGGGAGGGCTTACCATCTGGCCCCAGTGCT
GCAATGATACCGCGAGAGCCACGCTCACCGGCTCCAGATTTATCAGCAATAAACCAGCCAGCCGGAAGGG
CCGAGCGCAGAAGTGGTCCTGCAACTTTATCCGCCTCCATCCAGTCTATTAATTGTTGCCGGGAAGCTAG
AGTAAGTAGTTCGCCAGTTAATAGTTTGCGCAACGTTGTTGCCATTGCTACAGGCATCGTGGTGTCACGC
TCGTCGTTTGGTATGGCTTCATTCAGCTCCGGTTCCCAACGATCAAGGCGAGTTACATGATCCCCCATGT
TGTGCAAAAAAGCGGTTAGCTCCTTCGGTCCTCCGATCGTTGTCAGAAGTAAGTTGGCCGCAGTGTTATC
ACTCATGGTTATGGCAGCACTGCATAATTCTCTTACTGTCATGCCATCCGTAAGATGCTTTTCTGTGACT
GGTGAGTACTCAACCAAGTCATTCTGAGAATAGTGTATGCGGCGACCGAGTTGCTCTTGCCCGGCGTCAA
TACGGGATAATACCGCGCCACATAGCAGAACTTTAAAAGTGCTCATCATTGGAAAACGTTCTTCGGGGCG
AAAACTCTCAAGGATCTTACCGCTGTTGAGATCCAGTTCGATGTAACCCACTCGTGCACCCAACTGATCT
TCAGCATCTTTTACTTTCACCAGCGTTTCTGGGTGAGCAAAAACAGGAAGGCAAAATGCCGCAAAAAAGG
GAATAAGGGCGACACGGAAATGTTGAATACTCATACTCTTCCTTTTTCAATATTATTGAAGCATTTATCA
GGGTTATTGTCTCATGAGCGGATACATATTTGAATGTATTTAGAAAAATAAACAAATAGGGGTTCCGCGC
ACATTTCCCCGAAAAGTGCCACCTGACGTCTAAGAAACCATTATTATCATGACATTAACCTATAAAAATA
GGCGTATCACGAGGCAGAATTTCAGATAAAAAAAATCCTTAGCTTTCGCTAAGGATGATTTCTGGAATTC
GCGGCCGCTTCTAGAA
